Addgene plasmid #73131: pX330(puro) Rosa26-H3F3B
Purpose: Expression in Mammalian Cells, Cas9 Nuclease to analize translocations
Depositing lab: Agnel Sfeir. Depositing organization: NYU Grossman School of Medicine. Publication: Mammalian polymerase theta promotes alternative NHEJ and suppresses recombination. Mateos-Gomez PA, Gong F, Nair N, Miller KM, Lazzerini-Denchi E, Sfeir A. Nature. 2015 Feb 12;518(7538):254-7. doi: 10.1038/nature14157. Epub 2015 Feb 2. PubMed 25642960.
Backbone
  Vector backbone: pX330
  Total vector size (bp): 10709
  Vector type: Mammalian Expression
  Selectable markers: Puromycin
Growth in bacteria
  Bacterial resistance: Ampicillin, 100 μg/mL
  Growth temperature: 37°C
  Growth strain: DH5alpha
  Copy number: High Copy
Gene/Insert
  Gene/Insert name: spCas9
  gRNA/shRNA sequence: mouse Rosa26 and H3F3B
  Species: M. musculus (mouse)
  Tag / fusion protein: Flag (N terminal on insert)
  Cloning method: Unknown
  Sequencing primers: 5′ gacgtcaatgggcgggggtcgttggg
Resource information
  A portion of this plasmid was derived from a plasmid made by: pX330-U6-Chimeric_BB-CBh-hSpCas9 (Addgene Plasmid #42230)
Terms and licenses: Academic/Nonprofit Terms; Industry Terms: Not Available to Industry
Depositor comments: We cloned 2 guide RNAs and a puromycin cassette.
How to cite: pX330(puro) Rosa26-H3F3B was a gift from Agnel Sfeir (Addgene plasmid # 73131 ; http://n2t.net/addgene:73131 ; RRID:Addgene_73131)
