[The description below was written by a language model from this plasmid's Addgene catalogue record and pLannotate feature annotations shown in this document.]
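Description:
pX330(puro) Rosa26-H3F3B is a 10.7 kb mammalian expression plasmid derived from pX330-U6-Chimeric_BB-CBh-hSpCas9. The depositor modified it to carry two guide RNAs and a puromycin cassette. It is propagated in E. coli as a high-copy plasmid through a ColE1/pUC-type origin and selected with ampicillin (AmpR under its own bla promoter). An M13/f1-type phage origin is also annotated.

The payload is an all-in-one CRISPR system. Two tandem human U6 (RNA polymerase III) promoters each drive a guide fused to the Streptococcus pyogenes gRNA scaffold. According to the record, one guide targets mouse Rosa26 and the other mouse H3F3B. The short match to Rosa26 intron 1 immediately before the second scaffold is consistent with the Rosa26 spacer sitting in the second cassette. Downstream, a hybrid promoter made up of the CMV enhancer, the chicken β-actin promoter and a hybrid intron expresses SpCas9, followed by a nucleoplasmin NLS and a bGH polyadenylation signal. The catalogue lists an N-terminal Flag tag, although the feature table does not annotate it separately. A mouse PGK promoter drives puromycin N-acetyltransferase with a PGK poly(A) signal, which allows selection of transfected mammalian cells. Between the Cas9 and puromycin units the annotation also detects an H1 promoter, a tracrRNA-like segment, a fluorescent-protein fragment and a single loxP site. The record does not explain these elements, and they may be remnants carried over during cloning.

Expressing Cas9 with both guides is meant to cut the two mouse loci simultaneously, so that joining of the broken ends yields a defined chromosomal translocation. The stated purpose is to analyse such translocations, and the associated study concerns polymerase theta and alternative end joining.
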