Features (pLannotate 1.2.2; 28 found; start..end, strand, type, name):
      1..241     +  promoter       U6 promoter: RNA polymerase III promoter for human U6 snRNA
    271..346     +  misc_RNA       gRNA scaffold: guide RNA scaffold for the Streptococcus pyogenes CRISPR/Cas9 system
    353..396     +  misc_RNA       gRNA scaffold (fragment): guide RNA scaffold for the Streptococcus pyogenes CRISPR/Cas9 system
    443..674     +  promoter       U6 promoter: RNA polymerase III promoter for human U6 snRNA
    684..703     +  misc_feature   HA-L (fragment): left homology arm from intron 1 of the mouse Rosa26 gene (Soriano, 1999)
    704..779     +  misc_RNA       gRNA scaffold: guide RNA scaffold for the Streptococcus pyogenes CRISPR/Cas9 system
    786..829     +  misc_RNA       gRNA scaffold (fragment): guide RNA scaffold for the Streptococcus pyogenes CRISPR/Cas9 system
    876..1161    +  enhancer       CMV enhancer: human cytomegalovirus immediate early enhancer; contains an 18-bp deletion relative to the standard CMV enhancer
   1163..1440    +  promoter       chicken β-actin promoter: No description available
   1441..1669    +  intron         hybrid intron: hybrid between chicken β-actin (CBA) and minute virus of mice (MMV) introns (Gray et al., 2011)
   1807..3408    +  CDS            Cas9(N): N-terminal portion of Streptococcus pyogenes Cas9 (Zetsche et al., 2015)
   3409..5907    +  CDS            Cas9(C): C-terminal portion of Streptococcus pyogenes Cas9 (Zetsche et al., 2015)
   5908..5955    +  CDS            nucleoplasmin NLS: bipartite nuclear localization signal from nucleoplasmin
   5989..6100    +  polyA_signal   bGH poly(A) signal: bovine growth hormone polyadenylation signal
   6210..6424    +  promoter       H1 promoter: human H1 RNA promoter
   6435..6513    +  misc_RNA       tracrRNA: trans-activating CRISPR RNA for the Streptococcus pyogenes CRISPR/Cas9 system
   6498..6650    +  CDS            mAmetrine (fragment): mAmetrine is a basic (constitutively fluorescent) long stokes shift fluorescent protein published in 2008, derived from Aequorea victoria. It is reported to be a very rapidly-maturing monomer with moderate acid sensitivity.
   6684..6717    -  protein_bind   loxP: Cre-mediated recombination occurs in the 8-bp core sequence (GCATACAT). Cre recombinase
   6778..7275    +  promoter       PGK promoter: mouse phosphoglycerate kinase 1 promoter
   7315..7914    +  CDS            PuroR: puromycin N-acetyltransferase; pac from Streptomyces alboniger; confers resistance to puromycin
   7992..8112    +  polyA_signal   PGK poly(A) signal (fragment): mouse phosphoglycerate kinase 1 polyadenylation signal
   8117..8168    -  misc_feature   bom (fragment): basis of mobility region from pBR322
   8187..8567    +  rep_origin     M13 ori (sequence partly withheld): M13 bacteriophage origin of replication; arrow indicates direction of (+) strand synthesis
   8643..8692    -  misc_feature   bom (fragment): basis of mobility region from pBR322
   8794..8829    -  CDS            rop (fragment): Rop protein, which maintains plasmids at low copy number; rop
   8924..9028    +  promoter       AmpR promoter: bla
   9029..9889    +  CDS            AmpR: β-lactamase; bla; confers resistance to ampicillin, carbenicillin, and related antibiotics
  10060..10648   +  rep_origin     ori: high-copy-number ColE1/pMB1/pBR322/pUC origin of replication
>Addgene plasmid #73131 | pX330(puro) Rosa26-H3F3B | depositor full sequence | sequence record 134494 | Full Sequence
GAGGGCCTATTTCCCATGATTCCTTCATATTTGCATATACGATACAAGGCTGTTAGAGAGATAATTGGAA
TTAATTTGACTGTAAACACAAAGATATTAGTACAAAATACGTGACGTAGAAAGTAATAATTTCTTGGGTA
GTTTGCAGTTTTAAAATTATGTTTTAAAATGGACTATCATATGCTTACCGTAACTTGAAAGTATTTCGAT
TTCTTGGCTTTATATATCTTGTGGAAAGGACGAAACACCGCCCGTATCCGGCGAGCCAACGTTTTAGAGC
TAGAAATAGCAAGTTAAAATAAGGCTAGTCCGTTATCAACTTGAAAAAGTGGCACCGAGTCGGTGCTTTT
TTGTTTTAGAGCTAGAAATAGCAAGTTAAAATAAGGCTAGTCCGTTTTTAGCGCGTGCGCCAATTCTGCA
GACAAATGGCTCTAGAGGTACCTTTCCCATGATTCCTTCATATTTGCATATACGATACAAGGCTGTTAGA
GAGATAATTGGAATTAATTTGACTGTAAACACAAAGATATTAGTACAAAATACGTGACGTAGAAAGTAAT
AATTTCTTGGGTAGTTTGCAGTTTTAAAATTATGTTTTAAAATGGACTATCATATGCTTACCGTAACTTG
AAAGTATTTCGATTTCTTGGCTTTATATATCTTGTGGAAAGGACGAAACACCGACTCCAGTCTTTCTAGA
AGAGTTTTAGAGCTAGAAATAGCAAGTTAAAATAAGGCTAGTCCGTTATCAACTTGAAAAAGTGGCACCG
AGTCGGTGCTTTTTTGTTTTAGAGCTAGAAATAGCAAGTTAAAATAAGGCTAGTCCGTTTTTAGCGCGTG
CGCCAATTCTGCAGACAAATGGCTCTAGAGGTACCCGTTACATAACTTACGGTAAATGGCCCGCCTGGCT
GACCGCCCAACGACCCCCGCCCATTGACGTCAATAGTAACGCCAATAGGGACTTTCCATTGACGTCAATG
GGTGGAGTATTTACGGTAAACTGCCCACTTGGCAGTACATCAAGTGTATCATATGCCAAGTACGCCCCCT
ATTGACGTCAATGACGGTAAATGGCCCGCCTGGCATTGTGCCCAGTACATGACCTTATGGGACTTTCCTA
CTTGGCAGTACATCTACGTATTAGTCATCGCTATTACCATGGTCGAGGTGAGCCCCACGTTCTGCTTCAC
TCTCCCCATCTCCCCCCCCTCCCCACCCCCAATTTTGTATTTATTTATTTTTTAATTATTTTGTGCAGCG
ATGGGGGCGGGGGGGGGGGGGGGGCGCGCGCCAGGCGGGGCGGGGCGGGGCGAGGGGCGGGGCGGGGCGA
GGCGGAGAGGTGCGGCGGCAGCCAATCAGAGCGGCGCGCTCCGAAAGTTTCCTTTTATGGCGAGGCGGCG
GCGGCGGCGGCCCTATAAAAAGCGAAGCGCGCGGCGGGCGGGAGTCGCTGCGACGCTGCCTTCGCCCCGT
GCCCCGCTCCGCCGCCGCCTCGCGCCGCCCGCCCCGGCTCTGACTGACCGCGTTACTCCCACAGGTGAGC
GGGCGGGACGGCCCTTCTCCTCCGGGCTGTAATTAGCTGAGCAAGAGGTAAGGGTTTAAGGGATGGTTGG
TTGGTGGGGTATTAATGTTTAATTACCTGGAGCACCTGCCTGAAATCACTTTTTTTCAGGTTGGACCGGT
GCCACCATGGACTATAAGGACCACGACGGAGACTACAAGGATCATGATATTGATTACAAAGACGATGACG
ATAAGATGGCCCCAAAGAAGAAGCGGAAGGTCGGTATCCACGGAGTCCCAGCAGCCGACAAGAAGTACAG
CATCGGCCTGGACATCGGCACCAACTCTGTGGGCTGGGCCGTGATCACCGACGAGTACAAGGTGCCCAGC
AAGAAATTCAAGGTGCTGGGCAACACCGACCGGCACAGCATCAAGAAGAACCTGATCGGAGCCCTGCTGT
TCGACAGCGGCGAAACAGCCGAGGCCACCCGGCTGAAGAGAACCGCCAGAAGAAGATACACCAGACGGAA
GAACCGGATCTGCTATCTGCAAGAGATCTTCAGCAACGAGATGGCCAAGGTGGACGACAGCTTCTTCCAC
AGACTGGAAGAGTCCTTCCTGGTGGAAGAGGATAAGAAGCACGAGCGGCACCCCATCTTCGGCAACATCG
TGGACGAGGTGGCCTACCACGAGAAGTACCCCACCATCTACCACCTGAGAAAGAAACTGGTGGACAGCAC
CGACAAGGCCGACCTGCGGCTGATCTATCTGGCCCTGGCCCACATGATCAAGTTCCGGGGCCACTTCCTG
ATCGAGGGCGACCTGAACCCCGACAACAGCGACGTGGACAAGCTGTTCATCCAGCTGGTGCAGACCTACA
ACCAGCTGTTCGAGGAAAACCCCATCAACGCCAGCGGCGTGGACGCCAAGGCCATCCTGTCTGCCAGACT
GAGCAAGAGCAGACGGCTGGAAAATCTGATCGCCCAGCTGCCCGGCGAGAAGAAGAATGGCCTGTTCGGA
AACCTGATTGCCCTGAGCCTGGGCCTGACCCCCAACTTCAAGAGCAACTTCGACCTGGCCGAGGATGCCA
AACTGCAGCTGAGCAAGGACACCTACGACGACGACCTGGACAACCTGCTGGCCCAGATCGGCGACCAGTA
CGCCGACCTGTTTCTGGCCGCCAAGAACCTGTCCGACGCCATCCTGCTGAGCGACATCCTGAGAGTGAAC
ACCGAGATCACCAAGGCCCCCCTGAGCGCCTCTATGATCAAGAGATACGACGAGCACCACCAGGACCTGA
CCCTGCTGAAAGCTCTCGTGCGGCAGCAGCTGCCTGAGAAGTACAAAGAGATTTTCTTCGACCAGAGCAA
GAACGGCTACGCCGGCTACATTGACGGCGGAGCCAGCCAGGAAGAGTTCTACAAGTTCATCAAGCCCATC
CTGGAAAAGATGGACGGCACCGAGGAACTGCTCGTGAAGCTGAACAGAGAGGACCTGCTGCGGAAGCAGC
GGACCTTCGACAACGGCAGCATCCCCCACCAGATCCACCTGGGAGAGCTGCACGCCATTCTGCGGCGGCA
GGAAGATTTTTACCCATTCCTGAAGGACAACCGGGAAAAGATCGAGAAGATCCTGACCTTCCGCATCCCC
TACTACGTGGGCCCTCTGGCCAGGGGAAACAGCAGATTCGCCTGGATGACCAGAAAGAGCGAGGAAACCA
TCACCCCCTGGAACTTCGAGGAAGTGGTGGACAAGGGCGCTTCCGCCCAGAGCTTCATCGAGCGGATGAC
CAACTTCGATAAGAACCTGCCCAACGAGAAGGTGCTGCCCAAGCACAGCCTGCTGTACGAGTACTTCACC
GTGTATAACGAGCTGACCAAAGTGAAATACGTGACCGAGGGAATGAGAAAGCCCGCCTTCCTGAGCGGCG
AGCAGAAAAAGGCCATCGTGGACCTGCTGTTCAAGACCAACCGGAAAGTGACCGTGAAGCAGCTGAAAGA
GGACTACTTCAAGAAAATCGAGTGCTTCGACTCCGTGGAAATCTCCGGCGTGGAAGATCGGTTCAACGCC
TCCCTGGGCACATACCACGATCTGCTGAAAATTATCAAGGACAAGGACTTCCTGGACAATGAGGAAAACG
AGGACATTCTGGAAGATATCGTGCTGACCCTGACACTGTTTGAGGACAGAGAGATGATCGAGGAACGGCT
GAAAACCTATGCCCACCTGTTCGACGACAAAGTGATGAAGCAGCTGAAGCGGCGGAGATACACCGGCTGG
GGCAGGCTGAGCCGGAAGCTGATCAACGGCATCCGGGACAAGCAGTCCGGCAAGACAATCCTGGATTTCC
TGAAGTCCGACGGCTTCGCCAACAGAAACTTCATGCAGCTGATCCACGACGACAGCCTGACCTTTAAAGA
GGACATCCAGAAAGCCCAGGTGTCCGGCCAGGGCGATAGCCTGCACGAGCACATTGCCAATCTGGCCGGC
AGCCCCGCCATTAAGAAGGGCATCCTGCAGACAGTGAAGGTGGTGGACGAGCTCGTGAAAGTGATGGGCC
GGCACAAGCCCGAGAACATCGTGATCGAAATGGCCAGAGAGAACCAGACCACCCAGAAGGGACAGAAGAA
CAGCCGCGAGAGAATGAAGCGGATCGAAGAGGGCATCAAAGAGCTGGGCAGCCAGATCCTGAAAGAACAC
CCCGTGGAAAACACCCAGCTGCAGAACGAGAAGCTGTACCTGTACTACCTGCAGAATGGGCGGGATATGT
ACGTGGACCAGGAACTGGACATCAACCGGCTGTCCGACTACGATGTGGACCATATCGTGCCTCAGAGCTT
TCTGAAGGACGACTCCATCGACAACAAGGTGCTGACCAGAAGCGACAAGAACCGGGGCAAGAGCGACAAC
GTGCCCTCCGAAGAGGTCGTGAAGAAGATGAAGAACTACTGGCGGCAGCTGCTGAACGCCAAGCTGATTA
CCCAGAGAAAGTTCGACAATCTGACCAAGGCCGAGAGAGGCGGCCTGAGCGAACTGGATAAGGCCGGCTT
CATCAAGAGACAGCTGGTGGAAACCCGGCAGATCACAAAGCACGTGGCACAGATCCTGGACTCCCGGATG
AACACTAAGTACGACGAGAATGACAAGCTGATCCGGGAAGTGAAAGTGATCACCCTGAAGTCCAAGCTGG
TGTCCGATTTCCGGAAGGATTTCCAGTTTTACAAAGTGCGCGAGATCAACAACTACCACCACGCCCACGA
CGCCTACCTGAACGCCGTCGTGGGAACCGCCCTGATCAAAAAGTACCCTAAGCTGGAAAGCGAGTTCGTG
TACGGCGACTACAAGGTGTACGACGTGCGGAAGATGATCGCCAAGAGCGAGCAGGAAATCGGCAAGGCTA
CCGCCAAGTACTTCTTCTACAGCAACATCATGAACTTTTTCAAGACCGAGATTACCCTGGCCAACGGCGA
GATCCGGAAGCGGCCTCTGATCGAGACAAACGGCGAAACCGGGGAGATCGTGTGGGATAAGGGCCGGGAT
TTTGCCACCGTGCGGAAAGTGCTGAGCATGCCCCAAGTGAATATCGTGAAAAAGACCGAGGTGCAGACAG
GCGGCTTCAGCAAAGAGTCTATCCTGCCCAAGAGGAACAGCGATAAGCTGATCGCCAGAAAGAAGGACTG
GGACCCTAAGAAGTACGGCGGCTTCGACAGCCCCACCGTGGCCTATTCTGTGCTGGTGGTGGCCAAAGTG
GAAAAGGGCAAGTCCAAGAAACTGAAGAGTGTGAAAGAGCTGCTGGGGATCACCATCATGGAAAGAAGCA
GCTTCGAGAAGAATCCCATCGACTTTCTGGAAGCCAAGGGCTACAAAGAAGTGAAAAAGGACCTGATCAT
CAAGCTGCCTAAGTACTCCCTGTTCGAGCTGGAAAACGGCCGGAAGAGAATGCTGGCCTCTGCCGGCGAA
CTGCAGAAGGGAAACGAACTGGCCCTGCCCTCCAAATATGTGAACTTCCTGTACCTGGCCAGCCACTATG
AGAAGCTGAAGGGCTCCCCCGAGGATAATGAGCAGAAACAGCTGTTTGTGGAACAGCACAAGCACTACCT
GGACGAGATCATCGAGCAGATCAGCGAGTTCTCCAAGAGAGTGATCCTGGCCGACGCTAATCTGGACAAA
GTGCTGTCCGCCTACAACAAGCACCGGGATAAGCCCATCAGAGAGCAGGCCGAGAATATCATCCACCTGT
TTACCCTGACCAATCTGGGAGCCCCTGCCGCCTTCAAGTACTTTGACACCACCATCGACCGGAAGAGGTA
CACCAGCACCAAAGAGGTGCTGGACGCCACCCTGATCCACCAGAGCATCACCGGCCTGTACGAGACACGG
ATCGACCTGTCTCAGCTGGGAGGCGACAAAAGGCCGGCGGCCACGAAAAAGGCCGGCCAGGCAAAAAAGA
AAAAGTAAGAATTCCTAGAGCTCGCTGATCAGCCTCGACTGTGCCTTCTAGTTGCCAGCCATCTGTTGTT
TGCCCCTCCCCCGTGCCTTCCTTGACCCTGGAAGGTGCCACTCCCACTGTCCTTTCCTAATAAAATGAGG
AAATTGCATCGCATTGTCTGAGTAGGTGTCATTCTATTCTGGGGGGTGGGGTGGGGCAGGACAGCAAGGG
GGAGGATTGGGAAGAGAATAGCAGGCATGCTGGGGAGCGGCCGCAATTCGAACGCTGACGTCATCAACCC
GCTCCAAGGAATCGCGGGCCCAGTGTCACTAGGCGGGAACACCCAGCGCGCGTGCGCCCTGGCAGGAAGA
TGGCTGTGAGGGACAGGGGAGTGGCGCCCTGCAATATTTGCATGTCGCTATGTGTTCTGGGAAATCACCA
TAAACGTGAAATGTCTTTGGATTTGGGAATCTTATAAGTTCTGTATGAGACCACAGATCTAGTTGGAACC
ATTCAAAACAGCATAGCAAGTTAAAATAAGGCTAGTCCGTTATCAACTTGAAAAAGTGGCACCGAGTCGG
TGCTTTTTGGCGCCGACAACCACTACCTGAGCACCCAGTCCGCCCTGAGCAAAGACCCCAACGAGAAGCG
CGATCACATGGTCCTGCTGGAGTTCGTGACCGCCGCCGGGATCACTCTCGGCATGGACGAGCTGTACAAG
TAAGAATTCCGATCATATTCAATAACCCTTAATATAACTTCGTATAATGTATGCTATACGAAGTTATTAG
GTCTGAAGAGGAGTTTACGTCCAGCCAAGCTTAGGATCTCGACCTCGAAATTCTACCGGGTAGGGGAGGC
GCTTTTCCCAAGGCAGTCTGGAGCATGCGCTTTAGCAGCCCCGCTGGCACTTGGCGCTACACAAGTGGCC
TCTGGCCTCGCACACATTCCACATCCACCGGTAGGCGCCAACCGGCTCCGTTCTTTGGTGGCCCCTTCGC
GCCACCTTCTACTCCTCCCCTAGTCAGGAAGTTCCCCCCCGCCCCGCAGCTCGCGTCGTGCAGGACGTGA
CAAATGGAAGTAGCACGTCTCACTAGTCTCGTGCAGATGGACAGCACCGCTGAGCAATGGAAGCGGGTAG
GCCTTTGGGGCAGCGGCCAATAGCAGCTTTGCTCCTTCGCTTTCTGGGCTCAGCAGCTGGGAAGGGTGGG
TCCGGGGGCGGGCTCAGGGGCGGGCTCAGGGGCGGGGCGGGCGCCCGAAGGTCCTCCGGAGGCCCGGCAT
TCTGCACGCTTCAAAAGCGCACGTCTGCCGCGCTGTTCTCCTCTTCCTCATCTCCGGGCCTTTCGACCTG
CATCCATCTAGATCTCGAGCAGCTGAAGCTTACCATGACCGAGTACAAGCCCACGGTGCGCCTCGCCACC
CGCGACGACGTCCCCAGGGCCGTACGCACCCTCGCCGCCGCGTTCGCCGACTACCCCGCCACGCGCCACA
CCGTCGATCCGGACCGCCACATCGAGCGGGTCACCGAGCTGCAAGAACTCTTCCTCACGCGCGTCGGGCT
CGACATCGGCAAGGTGTGGGTCGCGGACGACGGCGCCGCGGTGGCGGTCTGGACCACGCCGGAGAGCGTC
GAAGCGGGGGCGGTGTTCGCCGAGATCGGCCCGCGCATGGCCGAGTTGAGCGGTTCCCGGCTGGCCGCGC
AGCAACAGATGGAAGGCCTCCTGGCGCCGCACCGGCCCAAGGAGCCCGCGTGGTTCCTGGCCACCGTCGG
CGTCTCGCCCGACCACCAGGGCAAGGGTCTGGGCAGCGCCGTCGTGCTCCCCGGAGTGGAGGCGGCCGAG
CGCGCCGGGGTGCCCGCCTTCCTGGAGACCTCCGCGCCCCGCAACCTCCCCTTCTACGAGCGGCTCGGCT
TCACCGTCACCGCCGACGTCGAGGTGCCCGAAGGACCGCGCACCTGGTGCATGACCCGCAAGCCCGGTGC
CTGACGCCCGCCCCACGACCCGCAGCGCCCGACCGAAAGGAGCGCACGACCCCATGCATCGATGATATCA
GATCCCCGGGATGCAGAAATTGATGATCTATTAAACAATAAAGATGTCCACTAAAATGGAAGTTTTTCCT
GTCATACTTTGTTAAGAAGGGTGAGAACAGAGTACCTACATTTTGAATGGAAGGATTGGAGCGGCGCCTG
ATGCGGTATTTTCTCCTTACGCATCTGTGCGGTATTTCACACCGCATA
[142 nt withheld, positions 8169-8310]
C
[141 nt withheld, positions 8312-8452]
CCTTTGACGTTGGAGTCCACGTTCTTT
[37 nt withheld, positions 8480-8516]
ACCCTATCTCGGGCTATTCTTTTGATTTATAAGGGATTTTGCCGATTTCGGCCTATTGGTTAAAAAATGA
GCTGATTTAACAAAAATTTAACGCGAATTTTAACAAAATATTAACGTTTACAATTTTATGGTGCACTCTC
AGTACAATCTGCTCTGATGCCGCATAGTTAAGCCAGCCCCGACACCCGCCAACACCCGCTGACGCGCCCT
GACGGGCTTGTCTGCTCCCGGCATCCGCTTACAGACAAGCTGTGACCGTCTCCGGGAGCTGCATGTGTCA
GAGGTTTTCACCGTCATCACCGAAACGCGCGAGACGAAAGGGCCTCGTGATACGCCTATTTTTATAGGTT
AATGTCATGATAATAATGGTTTCTTAGACGTCAGGTGGCACTTTTCGGGGAAATGTGCGCGGAACCCCTA
TTTGTTTATTTTTCTAAATACATTCAAATATGTATCCGCTCATGAGACAATAACCCTGATAAATGCTTCA
ATAATATTGAAAAAGGAAGAGTATGAGTATTCAACATTTCCGTGTCGCCCTTATTCCCTTTTTTGCGGCA
TTTTGCCTTCCTGTTTTTGCTCACCCAGAAACGCTGGTGAAAGTAAAAGATGCTGAAGATCAGTTGGGTG
CACGAGTGGGTTACATCGAACTGGATCTCAACAGCGGTAAGATCCTTGAGAGTTTTCGCCCCGAAGAACG
TTTTCCAATGATGAGCACTTTTAAAGTTCTGCTATGTGGCGCGGTATTATCCCGTATTGACGCCGGGCAA
GAGCAACTCGGTCGCCGCATACACTATTCTCAGAATGACTTGGTTGAGTACTCACCAGTCACAGAAAAGC
ATCTTACGGATGGCATGACAGTAAGAGAATTATGCAGTGCTGCCATAACCATGAGTGATAACACTGCGGC
CAACTTACTTCTGACAACGATCGGAGGACCGAAGGAGCTAACCGCTTTTTTGCACAACATGGGGGATCAT
GTAACTCGCCTTGATCGTTGGGAACCGGAGCTGAATGAAGCCATACCAAACGACGAGCGTGACACCACGA
TGCCTGTAGCAATGGCAACAACGTTGCGCAAACTATTAACTGGCGAACTACTTACTCTAGCTTCCCGGCA
ACAATTAATAGACTGGATGGAGGCGGATAAAGTTGCAGGACCACTTCTGCGCTCGGCCCTTCCGGCTGGC
TGGTTTATTGCTGATAAATCTGGAGCCGGTGAGCGTGGAAGCCGCGGTATCATTGCAGCACTGGGGCCAG
ATGGTAAGCCCTCCCGTATCGTAGTTATCTACACGACGGGGAGTCAGGCAACTATGGATGAACGAAATAG
ACAGATCGCTGAGATAGGTGCCTCACTGATTAAGCATTGGTAACTGTCAGACCAAGTTTACTCATATATA
CTTTAGATTGATTTAAAACTTCATTTTTAATTTAAAAGGATCTAGGTGAAGATCCTTTTTGATAATCTCA
TGACCAAAATCCCTTAACGTGAGTTTTCGTTCCACTGAGCGTCAGACCCCGTAGAAAAGATCAAAGGATC
TTCTTGAGATCCTTTTTTTCTGCGCGTAATCTGCTGCTTGCAAACAAAAAAACCACCGCTACCAGCGGTG
GTTTGTTTGCCGGATCAAGAGCTACCAACTCTTTTTCCGAAGGTAACTGGCTTCAGCAGAGCGCAGATAC
CAAATACTGTCCTTCTAGTGTAGCCGTAGTTAGGCCACCACTTCAAGAACTCTGTAGCACCGCCTACATA
CCTCGCTCTGCTAATCCTGTTACCAGTGGCTGCTGCCAGTGGCGATAAGTCGTGTCTTACCGGGTTGGAC
TCAAGACGATAGTTACCGGATAAGGCGCAGCGGTCGGGCTGAACGGGGGGTTCGTGCACACAGCCCAGCT
TGGAGCGAACGACCTACACCGAACTGAGATACCTACAGCGTGAGCTATGAGAAAGCGCCACGCTTCCCGA
AGGGAGAAAGGCGGACAGGTATCCGGTAAGCGGCAGGGTCGGAACAGGAGAGCGCACGAGGGAGCTTCCA
GGGGGAAACGCCTGGTATCTTTATAGTCCTGTCGGGTTTCGCCACCTCTGACTTGAGCGTCGATTTTTGT
GATGCTCGTCAGGGGGGCGGAGCCTATGGAAAAACGCCAGCAACGCGGCCTTTTTACGGTTCCTGGCCTT
TTGCTGGCCTTTTGCTCACATGT
