>Addgene plasmid #73131 | pX330(puro) Rosa26-H3F3B | addgene partial sequence | sequence record 136269 | hSpCas9-R1 5'-CGCTCGTGCTTCTTATCCTC-3'
TGGAAGAAGCTGTCGTCCACCTTGGCCATCTCGTTGCTGAAGATCTCTTGCAGATAGCAGATCCGGTTCT
TCCGTCTGGTGTATCTTCTTCTGGCGGTTCTCTTCAGCCGGGTGGCCTCGGCTGTTTCGCCGCTGTCGAA
CAGCAGGGCTCCGATCAGGTTCTTCTTGATGCTGTGCCGGTCGGTGTTGCCCAGCACCTTGAATTTCTTG
CTGGGCACCTTGTACTCGTCGGTGATCACGGCCCAGCCCACAGAGTTGGTGCCGATGTCCAGGCCGATGC
TGTACTTCTTGTCGGCTGCTGGGACTCCGTGGATACCGACCTTCCGCTTCTTCTTTGGGGCCATCTTATC
GTCATCGTCTTTGTAATCAATATCATGATCCTTGTAGTCTCCGTCGTGGTCCTTATAGTCCATGGTGGCA
CCGGTCCAACCTGAAAAAAAGTGATTTCAGGCAGGTGCTCCAGGTAATTAAACATTAATACCCCACCAAC
CAACCATCCCTTAAACCCTTACCTCTTGCTCAGCTAATTACAGCCCGGAGGAGAAGGGCCGTCCCGCCCG
CTCACCTGTGGGAGTAACGCGGTCAGTCAGAGCCGGGGCGGGCGGCGCGAG
