>Addgene plasmid #73131 | pX330(puro) Rosa26-H3F3B | addgene partial sequence | sequence record 137788 | H1 5'-tcgctatgtgttctgggaaa-3'
TCTTATAAGTTCTGTATGAGACCACAGATCTAGTTGGAACCATTCAAAACAGCATAGCAAGTTAAAATAA
GGCTAGTCCGTTATCAACTTGAAAAAGTGGCACCGAGTCGGTGCTTTTTGGCGCCGACAACCACTACCTG
AGCACCCAGTCCGCCCTGAGCAAAGACCCCAACGAGAAGCGCGATCACATGGTCCTGCTGGAGTTCGTGA
CCGCCGCCGGGATCACTCTCGGCATGGACGAGCTGTACAAGTAAGAATTCCGATCATATTCAATAACCCT
TAATATAACTTCGTATAATGTATGCTATACGAAGTTATTAGGTCTGAAGAGGAGTTTACGTCCAGCCAAG
CTTAGGATCTCGACCTCGAAATTCTACCGGGTAGGGGAGGCGCTTTTCCCAAGGCAGTCTGGAGCATGCG
CTTTAGCAGCCCCGCTGGGCACTTGGCGCTACACAAGTGGCCTCTGGCCTCGCACACATTCCACATCCAC
CGGTAGGCGCCAACCGGCTCCGTTCTTTGGTGGCCCCTTCGCGCCACCTTCTACTCCTCCCCTAGTCAGG
AAGTTCCCCCCCGCCCCGCAGCTCGCGTCGTGCAGGACGTGACAAATGGAAGTAGCACGTCTCACTAGTC
TCGTGCAGATGGACAGCACCGCTGAGCAATGGAAGCGGGTAGGCCTTTGGGGCAGCGGCCAATAGCA
