>Addgene plasmid #73131 | pX330(puro) Rosa26-H3F3B | addgene partial sequence | sequence record 139071 | CAGenhancer-F 5'-GGGCGTACTTGGCATATGAT-3'
ACTCCACCCATTGACGTCAATGGAAAGTCCCTATTGGCGTTACTATTGACGTCAATGGGCGGGGGTCGTT
GGGCGGTCAGCCAGGCGGGCCATTTACCGTAAGTTATGTAACGGGTACCTCTAGAGCCATTTGTCTGCAG
AATTGGCGCACGCGCTAAAAACGGACTAGCCTTATTTTAACTTGCTATTTCTAGCTCTAAAACAAAAAAG
CACCGACTCGGTGCCACTTTTTCAAGTTGATAACGGACTAGCCTTATTTTAACTTGCTATTTCTAGCTCT
AAAACTCTTCTAGAAAGACTGGAGTCGGTGTTTCGTCCTTTCCACAAGATATATAAAGCCAAGAAATCGA
AATACTTTCAAGTTACGGTAAGCATATGATAGTCCATTTTAAAACATAATTTTAAAACTGCAAACTACCC
AAGAAATTATTACTTTCTACGTCACGTATTTTGTACTAATATCTTTGTGTTTACAGTCAAATTAATTCCA
ATTATCTCTCTAACAGCCTTGTATCGTATATGCAAATATGAAGGAATCATGGGAAAGGTACCTCTAGAGC
CATTTGTCTGCAGAATTGGCGCACGCGCTAAAAACGGACTAGCCTTATTTTAACTTGCTATTTCTAGCTC
TAAAACAAAAAAGCACCGACTCGGTGCCACTTTTTCAAGTTGATAACGGACTAGCCTTATTTTAACTTGC
TATTTCTAGCTCTAAAACGTTGGCTCGCCGGATACGGGCGGTGTTTCGTCCTTTCCACAA
